Addgene plasmid #159055: pMSR:MSMEG_0371:Dendra
Purpose: T7 expression of C-term fluorescent fusion in E. coli
Depositing lab: Keith Derbyshire & Joseph Wade. Depositing organization: Wadsworth Center, New York State Department of Health. Publication: A Mycobacterial Systems Resource for the Research Community. Judd JA, Canestrari J, Clark R, Joseph A, Lapierre P, Lasek-Nesselquist E, Mir M, Palumbo M, Smith C, Stone M, Upadhyay A, Wirth SE, Dedrick RM, Meier CG, Russell DA, Dills A, Dove E, Kester J, Wolf ID, Zhu J, Rubin ER, Fortune S, Hatfull GF, Gray TA, Wade JT, Derbyshire KM. mBio. 2021 Mar 2;12(2). pii: mBio.02401-20. doi: 10.1128/mBio.02401-20. PubMed 33653882.
Backbone
  Vector backbone: pMSR:Dendra
  Vector type: Bacterial Expression ; Integrating Mycobacterial Expression Vector attL5
Growth in bacteria
  Bacterial resistance: Apramycin, 25 μg/mL
  Growth temperature: 37°C
  Growth strain: DH5alpha
  Copy number: High Copy
Gene/Insert
  Gene/Insert name: MSMEG_0371
  Species: M. smegmatis
  Promoter: pmycTetO
  Tag / fusion protein: Gly-Ala Linker/Dendra2/1x Flag Tag (C terminal on insert)
  Cloning method: Ligation Independent Cloning
  Sequencing primers: 5′ TGATAGAGTTTGTCCTCCCTATCAG; 3′ TCCATATGCACCTTGACACG
Terms and licenses: Academic/Nonprofit Terms; Industry Terms: Not Available to Industry
Depositor comments: NCBI reference sequence: CP000480.1. 5' cloning site: Ase1, destroyed during cloning. 3' cloning site: HindIII, not destroyed during cloning
How to cite: pMSR:MSMEG_0371:Dendra was a gift from Keith Derbyshire & Joseph Wade (Addgene plasmid # 159055 ; http://n2t.net/addgene:159055 ; RRID:Addgene_159055)
