[The description below was written by a language model from this plasmid's Addgene catalogue record and pLannotate feature annotations shown in this document.]
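Description:
pMSR:MSMEG_0371:Dendra is a 5.7 kb bacterial shuttle-type expression plasmid built on the pMSR:Dendra backbone, part of a mycobacterial systems resource of tagged gene constructs. It replicates at high copy in E. coli through a ColE1/pUC-type origin and is selected with apramycin via the aac(3)IV acetyltransferase gene. It has no mycobacterial replication origin. Instead it carries the mycobacteriophage L5 integrase gene, along with adjacent L5 sequence, so that in mycobacteria it inserts by site-specific recombination at the chromosomal L5 attachment site and is maintained as a stable integrant.

The insert is the Mycobacterium smegmatis open reading frame MSMEG_0371, introduced by ligation-independent cloning. The automated annotation matches this coding region to HtdX of M. tuberculosis, a trans-enoyl-CoA hydratase/3-hydroxyacyl-CoA dehydratase, which suggests homology, although the catalogue record itself assigns no function. The gene is fused at its C terminus, through a Gly-Ala linker, to the photoconvertible green-to-red fluorescent protein Dendra2, followed by a single FLAG epitope and a T7 terminator.

Two promoter systems sit upstream. The catalogued promoter is pmycTetO, a tet operator-bearing mycobacterial promoter. The short "tight TRE" hits in the feature table most likely reflect its tet operator sequences rather than a mammalian promoter. A T7 promoter follows, permitting expression in E. coli strains that supply T7 RNA polymerase, which is the stated purpose of the plasmid. The construct is therefore suited to producing the fluorescent, epitope-tagged fusion in E. coli. After integration in mycobacteria, it can be used for localisation imaging and FLAG-based detection or purification of the protein.
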