Features (pLannotate 1.2.2; 14 found; start..end, strand, type, name):
     15..32      +  promoter       tight TRE promoter (fragment): Tet-responsive promoter PTight, consisting of seven tet operator sequences followed by the minimal CMV promoter
     46..64      +  promoter       T7 promoter: promoter for bacteriophage T7 RNA polymerase
     98..925     +  CDS            htdX: HTDX_MYCTU - Experimental evidence at protein level: Swiss-Prot protein existence level 1. Shows trans-enoyl-CoA hydratase/3-hydroxyacyl-CoA dehydratase activity (PubMed:19136596, PubMed:20511508). Displays a broad chain length specificity, with a predilection for the C8 to C12 substrates (PubMed:20511508). From Mycobacterium tuberculosis (strain ATCC 25618 / H37Rv).
    956..1642    +  CDS            Dendra2: Dendra2 is a photoconvertible green fluorescent protein published in 2006, derived from Dendronephthya sp.. It has high acid sensitivity.
   1682..1702    +  CDS            FLAG (fragment): FLAG® epitope tag, followed by an enterokinase cleavage site
   1711..1753    +  terminator     T7 terminator (fragment): transcription terminator for bacteriophage T7 RNA polymerase
   1959..2759    +  CDS            ApmR: aminoglycoside 3-N-acetyltransferase type IV ; aac(3)IV; confers resistance to apramycin (Paget and Davies, 1996)
   2826..2843    -  misc_feature   MCS (fragment): pBluescript multiple cloning site
   2884..3472    +  rep_origin     ori: high-copy-number ColE1/pMB1/pBR322/pUC origin of replication
   3640..3668    +  misc_feature   MCS (fragment): pUC18/19 multiple cloning site
   4228..5340    +  CDS            33: VINT_BPML5 - Also known as int. Protein inferred from homology: Swiss-Prot protein existence level 3. Integrase is necessary for integration of the phage into the host genome by site-specific recombination. From Mycobacterium phage L5 (Mycobacteriophage L5).
   5402..5506    -  CDS            32 (fragment): VG32_BPML5 - Protein predicted: Swiss-Prot protein existence level 4. From Mycobacterium phage L5 (Mycobacteriophage L5).
   5562..5666    +  CDS            Y4104_STRCO (fragment): Protein inferred from homology: Swiss-Prot protein existence level 3. From Streptomyces coelicolor (strain ATCC BAA-471 / A3(2) / M145).
   5724..8       +  promoter       tight TRE promoter (fragment) (across the origin): Tet-responsive promoter PTight, consisting of seven tet operator sequences followed by the minimal CMV promoter
>Addgene plasmid #159055 | pMSR:MSMEG_0371:Dendra | addgene full sequence | sequence record 316076 | Addgene NGS Result
TGATAGAGTTTGTCCTCCCTATCAGTGATAGATAGGCTTAAGGAGTAATACGACTCACTATAGGGAGAAG
GAGGCCATTATGGCCGATACACAGACCACCCAGCCCAGTGGGCTGAAGAACATGGCGCGGGCCGTGGTCG
GCGCCCTGCCGTTCGTCACCCGCAGCGAGAGCCTGCCCAAGCGCACCGTCACGGTCGACGACCTGACGAT
CGATCCGGCCAACGTCGCCGAGTACGCCCAGGTGACCGGCCTGCGGTTCGGCGACGCCGTGCCGCTCACC
TACCCGTTCACGCTGACGTTCCCGGCGGTGATGTCGCTGGTGACCGGCCTCGACTTCCCGTTCGCGGCAA
TGGGTTCGGTGCACATCGAGAACCACATCACGCAGTACCGGCCGATCGCGGTGACCGACACCGTCGGCGT
CGCGGTGCACGCCGAGAACCTGCGTGAGCACCGCCGCGGCCTGCTCGTCGACATCGTCACCGACGTCAAG
GTGGGCAACGAGTTGGCCTGGCACCAGGTGACGACGTTCCTGCATCAGCAGCGCACGAGCCTGTCCGGCG
AGCCCAAGCCGCCACCGCAGAAGCAGCCGAAACTGCCGCCGCCCAACGCGGTCCTGCGCATCACGCCGGG
GCAGATCCGGCACTACGCCGCGGTCGGTGGGGATCACAATCCGATCCACACCAACGCGATCGCGGCCAAG
CTGTTCGGCTTCCCCACCGTGATCGCTCACGGGATGTTCAGCGCCGCAGCCGTTCTGGCCAACATCGAAG
GGCAACTTTCCGACGCCGTGAAGCACTCGGTGCGGTTCGCCAAACCGGTGGTGCTGCCCGCCAAGGCCGC
GCTCTACGTCGAGCGCGACGCCGACGGCTGGGAGCTCACGCTGCGGCACCTGACCAAGGGGTATCCGCAC
CTGACCGCGACGGTCACCCCGCTCAAGCTTGGTGCGGCCGCGGGCAACACGCCTGGCATCAATCTGATCA
AGGAGGACATGCGTGTCAAGGTGCATATGGAGGGCAACGTGAACGGTCACGCCTTCGTGATCGAGGGGGA
GGGTAAGGGTAAGCCTTACGAAGGGACCCAGACCGCCAACCTCACCGTCAAGGAGGGCGCCCCTCTCCCA
TTCTCGTACGATATCCTCACTACCGCGGTGCATTACGGGAACCGCGTGTTCACCAAGTACCCCGAGGATA
TCCCTGACTACTTCAAGCAGAGCTTCCCGGAGGGATACTCCTGGGAGCGGACGATGACCTTCGAAGACAA
GGGTATCTGTACGATCCGCAGCGACATCTCGCTGGAAGGGGACTGTTTCTTCCAGAACGTCCGTTTCAAG
GGGACCAACTTTCCGCCGAACGGCCCGGTCATGCAGAAGAAGACCCTCAAGTGGGAGCCGAGCACGGAGA
AGCTGCACGTTCGGGACGGCCTCCTGGTCGGCAACATCAACATGGCGCTGCTGCTGGAAGGCGGCGGCCA
CTACCTATGCGACTTCAAGACCACGTACAAAGCGAAGAAGGTCGTCCAGCTGCCCGACGCGCACTTCGTG
GACCACCGCATCGAAATCCTGGGGAACGATTCGGACTACAACAAGGTCAAGTTGTACGAGCACGCTGTGG
CACGCTATAGCCCGCTCCCGTCGCAGGTCTGGTTCGAAGGCGGCGGCGGGGAGAACCTGTATTTCCAGGA
CTACAAGGACGACGACGACAAGTGATTTAAATAACCCCTTGGGGCCTCTAAACGGGTCTTGAGGGGTTTT
TTGTTAACTAGCGTACGATCGAATTCCTGCAGCTCACGGTAACTGATGCCGTATTTGCAGTACCAGCGTA
CGGCCCACAGAATGATGTCACGCTGAAAATGCCGGCCTTTGAATGGGTTCATGTGCAGCTCCATCAGCAA
AAGGGGATGATAAGTTTATCACCACCGACTATTTGCAACAGTGCCGTTGATCGTGCTATGATCGACTGAT
GTCATCAGCGGTGGAGTGCAATGTCGTGCAATACGAATGGCGAAAAGCCGAGCTCATCGGTCAGCTTCTC
AACCTTGGGGTTACCCCCGGCGGTGTGCTGCTGGTCCACAGCTCCTTCCGTAGCGTCCGGCCCCTCGAAG
ATGGGCCACTTGGACTGATCGAGGCCCTGCGTGCTACGCTGGGTCCGGGAGGGACGCTCGTCATGCCCTC
GTGGTCAGGTCTGGACGACGAGCCGTTCGATCCTGCCACGTCGCCCGTTACACCGGACCTTGGAGTTGTC
TCTGACACATTCTGGCGCCTGCCAAATGTAAAGCGCAGCGCCCATCCATTTGCCTTTGCGGCAGCGGGGC
CACAGGCAGAGCAGATCATCTCTGATCCATTGCCCCTGCCACCTTACTCGCCTGCAAGCCCGGTCGCCCG
TGTCCATGAACTCGATGGGCAGGTACTTCTCCTCGGCGTGGGACACGATGCCAACACGACGCTGCATCTT
GCCGAGTTGATGGCAAAGGTTCCCTATGGGGTGCCGAGACACTGCACCATTCTTCAGGATGGCAAGTTGG
TACGCGTCGATTATCTCGAGAATGACCACTGCTGTGAGCGCTTTGCCTTGGCGGACAGGTGGCTCAAGGA
GAAGAGCCTTCAGAAGGAAGGTCCAGTCGGTCATGCCTTTGCTCGGTTGATCCGCTCCCGCGACATTGTG
GCGACAGCCCTGGGTCAACTGGGCCGAGATCCGTTGATCTTCCTGCATCCGCCAGAGGCGGGATGCGAAG
AATGCGATGCCGCTCGCCAGTCGATTGGCTGAGCTCATGAGCGGAGAACGAGATGACGTTGGAGGGGCAA
GGTCGCGCTGATTGCTGGGGCAACACGGGGGATCCACTAGTTCCATGAGCGTCAGACCCCGTAGAAAAGA
TCAAAGGATCTTCTTGAGATCCTTTTTTTCTGCGCGTAATCTGCTGCTTGCAAACAAAAAAACCACCGCT
ACCAGCGGTGGTTTGTTTGCCGGATCAAGAGCTACCAACTCTTTTTCCGAAGGTAACTGGCTTCAGCAGA
GCGCAGATACCAAATACTGTCCTTCTAGTGTAGCCGTAGTTAGGCCACCACTTCAAGAACTCTGTAGCAC
CGCCTACATACCTCGCTCTGCTAATCCTGTTACCAGTGGCTGCTGCCAGTGGCGATAAGTCGTGTCTTAC
CGGGTTGGACTCAAGACGATAGTTACCGGATAAGGCGCAGCGGTCGGGCTGAACGGGGGGTTCGTGCACA
CAGCCCAGCTTGGAGCGAACGACCTACACCGAACTGAGATACCTACAGCGTGAGCTATGAGAAAGCGCCA
CGCTTCCCGAGGGGAGAAAGGCGGACAGGTATCCGGTAAGCGGCAGGGTCGGAACAGGAGAGCGCACGAG
GGAGCTTCCAGGGGGAAACGCCTGGTATCTTTATAGTCCTGTCGGGTTTCGCCACCTCTGACTTGAGCGT
CGATTTTTGTGATGCTCGTCAGGGGGGCGGAGCCTATGGAAAAACGCCAGCAACGCGGCCTTTTTACGGT
TCCTGGCCTTTTGCTGGCCTTTTGCTCACATGTTCTTTCCTGCGTTATCCCCTGATTCTGTGGATAACCG
TATTACCGCCTTTGAGTGAGCTGATACCGCTCGCCGCAGCCGAACGACCGAGCGCAACGCGTGCGGCCGC
GGTACCCGGGGATCCTCTAGAGTCGACCACCAAGGGCACCATCTCTGCTTGGGCCACCCCGTTGGCCGCA
GCCAGCTCGCTGAGAGCCGTGAACGACAGGGCGAACGCCAGCCCGCCGACGGCGAGGGTTCCGACCGCTG
CAACTCCCGGTGCAACCTTGTCCCGGTCTATTCTCTTCACTGCACCAGCTCCAATCTGGTGTGAATGCCC
CTCGTCTGTTCGCGCAGGCGGGGGGCTCTATTCGTTTGTCAGCATCGAAAGTAGCCAGATCAGGGATGCG
TTGCAACCGCGTATGCCCAGGTCAGAAGAGTCGCACAAGAGTTGCAGACCCCTGGAAAGAAAAATGGCCA
GAGGGCGAAAACACCCTCTGACCAGCGGAGCGGGCGACGGGAATCGAACCCGCGTAGCTAGTTTGGAAGA
ATGGGTGTCTGCCGACCACATATGGGCCGGTCAAGATAGGTTTTTACCCCCTCTCGGCTGCATCCTCTAA
GTGGAAAGAAATTGCAGGTCGTAGAAGCGCGTTGAAGCCTGAGAGTTGCACAGGAGTTGCAACCCGGTAG
CCTTGTTCACGACGAGAGGAGACCTAGTTGGCACGTCGCGGATGGGGATCGCTGAAGACTCAGCGCAGCG
GGAGGATCCAAGCCTCATACGTCAACCCGCAGGACGGTGTGAGGTACTACGCGCTGCAGACCTACGACAA
CAAGATGGACGCCGAAGCCTGGCTCGCGGGCGAGAAGCGGCTCATCGAGATGGAGACCTGGACCCCTCCA
CAGGACCGGGCGAAGAAGGCAGCCGCCAGCGCCATCACGCTGGAGGAGTACACCCGGAAGTGGCTCGTGG
AGCGCGACCTCGCAGACGGCACCAGGGATCTGTACAGCGGGCACGCGGAGCGCCGCATCTACCCGGTGCT
AGGTGAAGTGGCGGTCACAGAGATGACGCCAGCTCTGGTGCGTGCGTGGTGGGCCGGGATGGGTAGGAAG
CACCCGACTGCCCGCCGGCATGCCTACAACGTCCTCCGGGCGGTGATGAACACAGCGGTCGAGGACAAGC
TGATCGCAGAGAACCCGTGCCGGATCGAGCAGAAGGCAGCCGATGAGCGCGACGTAGAGGCGCTGACGCC
TGAGGAGCTGGACATCGTCGCCGCTGAGATCTTCGAGCACTACCGGATCGCGGCATACATCCTGGCGTGG
ACGAGCCTCCGGTTCGGAGAGCTGATCGAGCTTCGCCGCAAGGACATCGTGGACGACGGCATGACGATGA
AGCTCCGGGTGCGCCGTGGCGCTTCCCGCGTGGGGAACAAGATCGTCGTTGGCAACGCCAAGACCGTCCG
GTCGAAGCGTCCTGTGACGGTTCCGCCTCACGTCGCGGAGATGATCCGAGCGCACATGAAGGACCGTACG
AAGATGAACAAGGGCCCCGAGGCATTCCTGGTGACCACGACGCAGGGCAACCGGCTGTCGAAGTCCGCGT
TCACCAAGTCGCTGAAGCGTGGCTACGCCAAGATCGGTCGGCCGGAACTCCGCATCCACGACCTCCGCGC
TGTCGGCGCTACGTTCGCCGCTCAGGCAGGTGCGACGACCAAGGAGCTGATGGCCCGTCTCGGTCACACG
ACTCCTAGGATGGCGATGAAGTACCAGATGGCGTCTGAGGCCCGCGACGAGGCTATCGCTGAGGCGATGT
CCAAGCTGGCCAAGACCTCCTGAAACGCAAAAAGCCCCCCTCCCAAGGACACTGAGTCCTAAAGAGGGGG
GTTTCTTGTCAGTACGCGAAGAACCACGCCTGGCCGCGAGCGCCAGCACCGCCGCTCTGTGCGGAGACCT
GGGCACCAGCCCCGCCGCCGCCAGGAGCATTGCCGTTCCCGCCAGAAATCTAGACGGTGACCACAACGCG
CCCGCTTTGATCGGGGACGTCGAAATATTGGATCGTCGGCACCGTCACGGCCGTGGGAGGCGGCACGATC
CGCGACGTGATGATCGGCCGCATCCCCACGGTGCTGCGCAGTGAGCTCTACGCCATCCCGGCGTTGATCT
GTGCGTTCGCACGCACAGGCCCGGTGTGAGAAGGGTCTCTGACGAGCGGGAGAACTCCCTATCAG
