>Addgene plasmid #159055 | pMSR:MSMEG_0371:Dendra | depositor partial sequence | sequence record 306997 | insert sequence
ATGGCCGATACACAGACCACCCAGCCCAGTGGGCTGAAGAACATGGCGCGGGCCGTGGTCGGCGCCCTGC
CGTTCGTCACCCGCAGCGAGAGCCTGCCCAAGCGCACCGTCACGGTCGACGACCTGACGATCGATCCGGC
CAACGTCGCCGAGTACGCCCAGGTGACCGGCCTGCGGTTCGGCGACGCCGTGCCGCTCACCTACCCGTTC
ACGCTGACGTTCCCGGCGGTGATGTCGCTGGTGACCGGCCTCGACTTCCCGTTCGCGGCAATGGGTTCGG
TGCACATCGAGAACCACATCACGCAGTACCGGCCGATCGCGGTGACCGACACCGTCGGCGTCGCGGTGCA
CGCCGAGAACCTGCGTGAGCACCGCCGCGGCCTGCTCGTCGACATCGTCACCGACGTCAAGGTGGGCAAC
GAGTTGGCCTGGCACCAGGTGACGACGTTCCTGCATCAGCAGCGCACGAGCCTGTCCGGCGAGCCCAAGC
CGCCACCGCAGAAGCAGCCGAAACTGCCGCCGCCCAACGCGGTCCTGCGCATCACGCCGGGGCAGATCCG
GCACTACGCCGCGGTCGGTGGGGATCACAATCCGATCCACACCAACGCGATCGCGGCCAAGCTGTTCGGC
TTCCCCACCGTGATCGCTCACGGGATGTTCAGCGCCGCAGCCGTTCTGGCCAACATCGAAGGGCAACTTT
CCGACGCCGTGAAGCACTCGGTGCGGTTCGCCAAACCGGTGGTGCTGCCCGCCAAGGCCGCGCTCTACGT
CGAGCGCGACGCCGACGGCTGGGAGCTCACGCTGCGGCACCTGACCAAGGGGTATCCGCACCTGACCGCG
ACGGTCACCCCGCTC
